>Addgene plasmid #236052 | pAD000-CHIP-K30A-myc-His | addgene full sequence | sequence record 482402 | Addgene NGS Result
ATGAAGGGCAAGGAGGAGAAGGAGGGCGGCGCACGGCTGGGCGCTGGCGGCGGAAGCCCCGAGAAGAGCC
CGAGCGCGCAGGAGCTCGCGGAGCAGGGCAATCGTCTGTTCGTGGGCCGAAAGTACCCGGAGGCGGCGGC
CTGCTACGGCCGCGCGATCACCCGGAACCCGCTGGTGGCCGTGTATTACACCAACCGGGCCTTGTGCTAC
CTGAAGATGCAGCAGCACGAGCAGGCCCTGGCCGACTGCCGGCGCGCCCTGGAGCTGGACGGGCAGTCTG
TGAAGGCGCACTTCTTCCTGGGGCAGTGCCAGCTGGAGATGGAGAGCTATGATGAGGCCATCGCCAATCT
GCAGCGAGCTTACAGCCTGGCCAAGGAGCAGCGGCTGAACTTCGGGGACGACATCCCCAGCGCTCTTCGA
ATCGCGAAGAAGAAGCGCTGGAACAGCATTGAGGAGCGGCGCATCCACCAGGAGAGCGAGCTGCACTCCT
ACCTCTCCAGGCTCATTGCCGCGGAGCGTGAGAGGGAGCTGGAAGAGTGCCAGCGAAACCACGAGGGTGA
TGAGGACGACAGCCACGTCCGGGCCCAGCAGGCCTGCATTGAGGCCAAGCACGACAAGTACATGGCGGAC
ATGGACGAGCTTTTTTCTCAGGTGGATGAGAAGAGGAAGAAGCGAGACATCCCCGACTACCTGTGTGGCA
AGATCAGCTTTGAGCTGATGCGGGAGCCGTGCATCACGCCCAGTGGCATCACCTACGACCGCAAGGACAT
CGAGGAGCACCTGCAGCGTGTGGGTCATTTTGACCCCGTGACCCGGAGCCCCCTGACCCAGGAACAGCTC
ATCCCCAACTTGGCTATGAAGGAGGTTATTGACGCATTCATCTCTGAGAATGGCTGGGTGGAGGACTACT
ATCTAGAGGGCCCGCGGTTCGAACAAAAACTCATCTCAGAAGAGGATCTGAATATGCATACCGGTCATCA
TCACCATCACCATTGAGTTTAAACCCGCTGATCAGCCTCGACTGTGCCTTCTAGTTGCCAGCCATCTGTT
GTTTGCCCCTCCCCCGTGCCTTCCTTGACCCTGGAAGGTGCCACTCCCACTGTCCTTTCCTAATAAAATG
AGGAAATTGCATCGCATTGTCTGAGTAGGTGTCATTCTATTCTGGGGGGTGGGGTGGGGCAGGACAGCAA
GGGGGAGGATTGGGAAGACAATAGCAGGCATGCTGGGGATGCGGTGGGCTCTATGGCTTCTGAGGCGGAA
AGAACCAGCTGGGGCTCTAGGGGGTATCCCC
[124 nt withheld, positions 1292-1415]
C
[91 nt withheld, positions 1417-1507]
A
[49 nt withheld, positions 1509-1557]
CCTTTGACGTTGGAGTCCACGTTCTTT
[37 nt withheld, positions 1585-1621]
ACCCTATCTCGGTCTATTCTTTTGATTTATAAGGGATTTTGCCGATTTCGGCCTATTGGTTAAAAAATGA
GCTGATTTAACAAAAATTTAACGCGAATTAATTCTGTGGAATGTGTGTCAGTTAGGGTGTGGAAAGTCCC
CAGGCTCCCCAGCAGGCAGAAGTATGCAAAGCATGCATCTCAATTAGTCAGCAACCAGGTGTGGAAAGTC
CCCAGGCTCCCCAGCAGGCAGAAGTATGCAAAGCATGCATCTCAATTAGTCAGCAACCATAGTCCCGCCC
CTAACTCCGCCCATCCCGCCCCTAACTCCGCCCAGTTCCGCCCATTCTCCGCCCCATGGCTGACTAATTT
TTTTTATTTATGCAGAGGCCGAGGCCGCCTCTGCCTCTGAGCTATTCCAGAAGTAGTGAGGAGGCTTTTT
TGGAGGCCTAGGCTTTTGCAAAAAGCTCCCGGGAGCTTGTATATCCATTTTCGGATCTGATCAAGAGACA
GGATGAGGATCGTTTCGCATGATTGAACAAGATGGATTGCACGCAGGTTCTCCGGCCGCTTGGGTGGAGA
GGCTATTCGGCTATGACTGGGCACAACAGACAATCGGCTGCTCTGATGCCGCCGTGTTCCGGCTGTCAGC
GCAGGGGCGCCCGGTTCTTTTTGTCAAGACCGACCTGTCCGGTGCCCTGAATGAACTGCAGGACGAGGCA
GCGCGGCTATCGTGGCTGGCCACGACGGGCGTTCCTTGCGCAGCTGTGCTCGACGTTGTCACTGAAGCGG
GAAGGGACTGGCTGCTATTGGGCGAAGTGCCGGGGCAGGATCTCCTGTCATCTCACCTTGCTCCTGCCGA
GAAAGTATCCATCATGGCTGATGCAATGCGGCGGCTGCATACGCTTGATCCGGCTACCTGCCCATTCGAC
CACCAAGCGAAACATCGCATCGAGCGAGCACGTACTCGGATGGAAGCCGGTCTTGTCGATCAGGATGATC
TGGACGAAGAGCATCAGGGGCTCGCGCCAGCCGAACTGTTCGCCAGGCTCAAGGCGCGCATGCCCGACGG
CGAGGATCTCGTCGTGACCCATGGCGATGCCTGCTTGCCGAATATCATGGTGGAAAATGGCCGCTTTTCT
GGATTCATCGACTGTGGCCGGCTGGGTGTGGCGGACCGCTATCAGGACATAGCGTTGGCTACCCGTGATA
TTGCTGAAGAGCTTGGCGGCGAATGGGCTGACCGCTTCCTCGTGCTTTACGGTATCGCCGCTCCCGATTC
GCAGCGCATCGCCTTCTATCGCCTTCTTGACGAGTTCTTCTGAGCGGGACTCTGGGGTTCGCGAAATGAC
CGACCAAGCGACGCCCAACCTGCCATCACGAGATTTCGATTCCACCGCCGCCTTCTATGAAAGGTTGGGC
TTCGGAATCGTTTTCCGGGACGCCGGCTGGATGATCCTCCAGCGCGGGGATCTCATGCTGGAGTTCTTCG
CCCACCCCAACTTGTTTATTGCAGCTTATAATGGTTACAAATAAAGCAATAGCATCACAAATTTCACAAA
TAAAGCATTTTTTTCACTGCATTCTAGTTGTGGTTTGTCCAAACTCATCAATGTATCTTATCATGTCTGT
ATACCGTCGACCTCTAGCTAGAGCTTGGCGTAATCATGGTCATAGCTGTTTCCTGTGTGAAATTGTTATC
CGCTCACAATTCCACACAACATACGAGCCGGAAGCATAAAGTGTAAAGCCTGGGGTGCCTAATGAGTGAG
CTAACTCACATTAATTGCGTTGCGCTCACTGCCCGCTTTCCAGTCGGGAAACCTGTCGTGCCAGCTGCAT
TAATGAATCGGCCAACGCGCGGGGAGAGGCGGTTTGCGTATTGGGCGCTCTTCCGCTTCCTCGCTCACTG
ACTCGCTGCGCTCGGTCGTTCGGCTGCGGCGAGCGGTATCAGCTCACTCAAAGGCGGTAATACGGTTATC
CACAGAATCAGGGGATAACGCAGGAAAGAACATGTGAGCAAAAGGCCAGCAAAAGGCCAGGAACCGTAAA
AAGGCCGCGTTGCTGGCGTTTTTCCATAGGCTCCGCCCCCCTGACGAGCATCACAAAAATCGACGCTCAA
GTCAGAGGTGGCGAAACCCGACAGGACTATAAAGATACCAGGCGTTTCCCCCTGGAAGCTCCCTCGTGCG
CTCTCCTGTTCCGACCCTGCCGCTTACCGGATACCTGTCCGCCTTTCTCCCTTCGGGAAGCGTGGCGCTT
TCTCATAGCTCACGCTGTAGGTATCTCAGTTCGGTGTAGGTCGTTCGCTCCAAGCTGGGCTGTGTGCACG
AACCCCCCGTTCAGCCCGACCGCTGCGCCTTATCCGGTAACTATCGTCTTGAGTCCAACCCGGTAAGACA
CGACTTATCGCCACTGGCAGCAGCCACTGGTAACAGGATTAGCAGAGCGAGGTATGTAGGCGGTGCTACA
GAGTTCTTGAAGTGGTGGCCTAACTACGGCTACACTAGAAGAACAGTATTTGGTATCTGCGCTCTGCTGA
AGCCAGTTACCTTCGGAAAAAGAGTTGGTAGCTCTTGATCCGGCAAACAAACCACCGCTGGTAGCGGTGG
TTTTTTTGTTTGCAAGCAGCAGATTACGCGCAGAAAAAAAGGATCTCAAGAAGATCCTTTGATCTTTTCT
ACGGGGTCTGACGCTCAGTGGAACGAAAACTCACGTTAAGGGATTTTGGTCATGAGATTATCAAAAAGGA
TCTTCACCTAGATCCTTTTAAATTAAAAATGAAGTTTTAAATCAATCTAAAGTATATATGAGTAAACTTG
GTCTGACAGTTACCAATGCTTAATCAGTGAGGCACCTATCTCAGCGATCTGTCTATTTCGTTCATCCATA
GTTGCCTGACTCCCCGTCGTGTAGATAACTACGATACGGGAGGGCTTACCATCTGGCCCCAGTGCTGCAA
TGATACCGCGAGACCCACGCTCACCGGCTCCAGATTTATCAGCAATAAACCAGCCAGCCGGAAGGGCCGA
GCGCAGAAGTGGTCCTGCAACTTTATCCGCCTCCATCCAGTCTATTAATTGTTGCCGGGAAGCTAGAGTA
AGTAGTTCGCCAGTTAATAGTTTGCGCAACGTTGTTGCCATTGCTACAGGCATCGTGGTGTCACGCTCGT
CGTTTGGTATGGCTTCATTCAGCTACGGTTCCCAACGATCAAGGCGAGTTACATGATCCCCCATGTTGTG
CAAAAAAGCGGTTAGCTCCTTCGGTCCTCCGATCGTTGTCAGAAGTAAGTTGGCCGCAGTGTTATCACTC
ATGGTTATGGCAGCACTGCATAATTCTCTTACTGTCATGCCATCCGTAAGATGCTTTTCTGTGACTGGTG
AGTACTCAACCAAGTCATTCTGAGAATAGTGTATGCGGCGACCGAGTTGCTCTTGCCCGGCGTCAATACG
GGATAATACCGCGCCACATAGCAGAACTTTAAAAGTGCTCATCATTGGAAAACGTTCTTCGGGGCGAAAA
CTCTCAAGGATCTTACCGCTGTTGAGATCCAGTTCGATGTAACCCACTCGTGCACCCAACTGATCTTCAG
CATCTTTTACTTTCACCAGCGTTTCTGGGTGAGCAAAAACAGGAAGGCAAAATGCCGCAAAAAAGGGAAT
AAGGGCGACACGGAAATGTTGAATACTCATACTCTTCCTTTTTCAATATTATTGAAGCATTTATCAGGGT
TATTGTCTCATGAGCGGATACATATTTGAATGTATTTAGAAAAATAAACAAATAGGGGTTCCGCGCACAT
TTCCCCGAAAAGTGCCACCTGACGTCGACGGATCGGGAGATCTCCCGATCCCCTATGGTGCACTCTCAGT
ACAATCTGCTCTGATGCCGCATAGTTAAGCCAGTATCTGCTCCCTGCTTGTGTGTTGGAGGTCGCTGAGT
AGTGCGCGAGCAAAATTTAAGCTACAACAAGGCAAGGCTTGACCGACAATTGCATGAAGAATCTGCTTAG
GGTTAGGCGTTTTGCGCTGCTTCGCGATGTACGGGCCAGATATACGCGTTGACATTGATTATTGACTAGT
TATTAATAGTAATCAATTACGGGGTCATTAGTTCATAGCCCATATATGGAGTTCCGCGTTACATAACTTA
CGGTAAATGGCCCGCCTGGCTGACCGCCCAACGACCCCCGCCCATTGACGTCAATAATGACGTATGTTCC
CATAGTAACGCCAATAGGGACTTTCCATTGACGTCAATGGGTGGAGTATTTACGGTAAACTGCCCACTTG
GCAGTACATCAAGTGTATCATATGCCAAGTACGCCCCCTATTGACGTCAATGACGGTAAATGGCCCGCCT
GGCATTATGCCCAGTACATGACCTTATGGGACTTTCCTACTTGGCAGTACATCTACGTATTAGTCATCGC
TATTACCATGGTGATGCGGTTTTGGCAGTACATCAATGGGCGTGGATAGCGGTTTGACTCACGGGGATTT
CCAAGTCTCCACCCCATTGACGTCAATGGGAGTTTGTTTTGGCACCAAAATCAACGGGACTTTCCAAAAT
GTCGTAACAACTCCGCCCCATTGACGCAAATGGGCGGTAGGCGTGTACGGTGGGAGGTCTATATAAGCAG
AGCTCTCTGGCTAACTAGAGAACCCACTGCTTACTGGCTTATCGAAATTAATACGACTCACTATAGGGAG
ACCCAAGCTGGCTAGTTAAGCTTGCC
Features (pLannotate 1.2.2; 20 found; start..end, strand, type, name):
      1..909     +  CDS            STUB1: CHIP_HUMAN - Also known as CHIP From Homo sapiens (Human).
   1022..1246    +  polyA_signal   bGH poly(A) signal: bovine growth hormone polyadenylation signal
   1250..1271    +  promoter       SV40 promoter (fragment): SV40 enhancer and early promoter
   1292..1720    +  rep_origin     f1 ori (sequence partly withheld): f1 bacteriophage origin of replication; arrow indicates direction of (+) strand synthesis
   1734..2063    +  promoter       SV40 promoter: SV40 enhancer and early promoter
   2130..2921    +  CDS            neo: KKA2_KLEPN - Also known as kan, nptII. Experimental evidence at protein level: Swiss-Prot protein existence level 1. Resistance to kanamycin, neomycin, paromomycin, ribostamycin, butirosin and gentamicin B. From Klebsiella pneumoniae.
   2947..3105    +  CDS            ble (fragment): BLE_KLEPN - Experimental evidence at protein level: Swiss-Prot protein existence level 1. Binding protein with a strong affinity to the bleomycin family of antibiotics. Binds to CL990; an antimitotic-antibiotic compound. From Klebsiella pneumoniae.
   3100..3221    +  polyA_signal   SV40 poly(A) signal: SV40 polyadenylation signal
   3294..3310    -  protein_bind   lac operator: The lac repressor binds to the lac operator to inhibit transcription in E. coli. This inhibition can be relieved by adding lactose or isopropyl-β-D-thiogalactopyranoside (IPTG). lac repressor encoded by lacI
   3318..3348    -  promoter       lac promoter: promoter for the E. coli lac operon
   3363..3384    -  protein_bind   CAP binding site: CAP binding activates transcription in the presence of cAMP. E. coli catabolite activator protein
   3397..3489    -  CDS            lacI (fragment): lac repressor; lacI; The lac repressor binds to the lac operator to inhibit transcription in E. coli. This inhibition can be relieved by adding lactose or isopropyl-β-D-thiogalactopyranoside (IPTG).
   3672..4260    -  rep_origin     ori: high-copy-number ColE1/pMB1/pBR322/pUC origin of replication
   4431..5291    -  CDS            AmpR: β-lactamase; bla; confers resistance to ampicillin, carbenicillin, and related antibiotics
   5292..5396    -  promoter       AmpR promoter: bla
   5455..5507    -  misc_feature   bom (fragment): basis of mobility region from pBR322
   5662..6041    +  enhancer       CMV enhancer: human cytomegalovirus immediate early enhancer
   6042..6245    +  promoter       CMV promoter: human cytomegalovirus (CMV) immediate early promoter
   6241..6274    +  LTR            5' LTR (truncated) (fragment): truncated 5' long terminal repeat (LTR) from HIV-1
   6290..6308    +  promoter       T7 promoter: promoter for bacteriophage T7 RNA polymerase
