[The description below was written by a language model from this plasmid's Addgene catalogue record and pLannotate feature annotations shown in this document.]
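Description:
pAD000-CHIP-K30A-myc-His is a mammalian expression plasmid built on the pcDNA3.1/myc-His backbone that drives production of human CHIP (STUB1, STIP1 homology and U-box containing protein 1) carrying a synthetic K30A substitution. The sequenced record is 6,337 nt. In bacteria it is maintained at high copy through a ColE1/pUC-type origin and selected with ampicillin via the β-lactamase gene. An f1 origin is also present, which in principle permits single-stranded DNA production. For mammalian cells, an SV40 enhancer/early promoter drives the neomycin phosphotransferase gene, terminated by an SV40 polyadenylation signal, allowing G418 selection of stable transfectants.

The expression cassette consists of the human cytomegalovirus immediate-early enhancer and promoter, followed by a T7 promoter (usable for in vitro transcription and as a sequencing primer site), the 909-nt STUB1 coding sequence, and the bovine growth hormone polyadenylation signal. The catalogue entry states that the protein is fused at its C terminus to a myc-His tag. The automated annotation does not call this tag as a separate feature, but there is an unannotated interval between the end of the CHIP coding region and the bGH signal where it would be expected to lie. The myc epitope supports immunodetection or immunoprecipitation, and the polyhistidine stretch allows metal-affinity purification. Several short annotated fragments (ble, lacI, bom, a truncated HIV-1 LTR match, lac promoter/operator elements) appear to be backbone remnants or similarity hits rather than functional parts.

The associated publication concerns phosphorylation-state-dependent binding of HSP70 and compensatory protein engineering, which suggests this variant is used to examine CHIP–chaperone interaction in transfected cells. The record does not itself state the functional effect of K30A.
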