Addgene plasmid #236052: pAD000-CHIP-K30A-myc-His
Purpose: Mammalian expression of human CHIP with the synthetic K30A substitution and C-terminal myc-His tag
Depositing lab: Jonathan Schisler. Depositing organization: University of North Carolina at Chapel Hill. Publication: Phosphorylation-State Modulated Binding of HSP70: Structural Insights and Compensatory Protein Engineering. Stewart M, Paththamperuma C, McCann C, Cottingim K, Zhang H, DelVecchio R, Peng I, Fennimore E, Nix JC, Saeed MN, George K, Makaroff K, Colie M, Paulakonis E, Almeida MF, Afolayan AJ, Brown NG, Page RC, Schisler JC. bioRxiv [Preprint]. 2025 Feb 17:2025.02.17.637997. doi: 10.1101/2025.02.17.637997. PubMed 40027613.
Backbone
  Vector backbone: pcDNA3.1/myc-His
  Vector type: Mammalian Expression
  Selectable markers: Neomycin (select with G418)
Growth in bacteria
  Bacterial resistance: Ampicillin, 100 μg/mL
  Growth temperature: 37°C
  Growth strain: DH5alpha
  Copy number: High Copy
Gene/Insert
  Gene/Insert name: CHIP-K30A (alt names: STUB1; STIP1 homology and U-box containing protein 1)
  Species: H. sapiens (human)
  Mutation: K30A
  Entrez Gene: STUB1 (a.k.a. CHIP, HSPABP2, NY-CO-7, SCA48, SCAR16, SDCCAG7, UBOX1)
  Promoter: CMV
  Tag / fusion protein: myc-His (C terminal on insert)
  Cloning method: Other
  Sequencing primers: 5′ T7; 3′ BGH Reverse
Terms and licenses: Academic/Nonprofit Terms; Industry Terms: Not Available to Industry
How to cite: pAD000-CHIP-K30A-myc-His was a gift from Jonathan Schisler (Addgene plasmid # 236052 ; http://n2t.net/addgene:236052 ; RRID:Addgene_236052)
